>Addgene plasmid #189741 | pLenti-PGK-EGFPc3-Neo | addgene full sequence | sequence record 374857 | Addgene NGS Result
CCGCCACAACATCGAGGACGGCAGCGTGCAGCTCGCCGACCACTACCAGCAGAACACCCCCATCGGCGAC
GGCCCCGTGCTGCTGCCCGACAACCACTACCTGAGCACCCAGTCCGCCCTGAGCAAAGACCCCAACGAGA
AGCGCGATCACATGGTCCTGCTGGAGTTCGTGACCGCCGCCGGGATCACTCTCGGCATGGACGAGCTGTA
CAAGTCCGGACTCAGATCTCGAGCTCAAGCTTCGAATTCTGCAGTCGACGGTACCGCGGGCCCGGGATCC
ACCGGATCTAGATAACTGATACCCAGCTTTCTTGTACAAAGTGGTTGATATCCAGCACAGTGGCGGCCGC
TCGACAATCAACCTCTGGATTACAAAATTTGTGAAAGATTGACTGGTATTCTTAACTATGTTGCTCCTTT
TACGCTATGTGGATACGCTGCTTTAATGCCTTTGTATCATGCTATTGCTTCCCGTATGGCTTTCATTTTC
TCCTCCTTGTATAAATCCTGGTTGCTGTCTCTTTATGAGGAGTTGTGGCCCGTTGTCAGGCAACGTGGCG
TGGTGTGCACTGTGTTTGCTGACGCAACCCCCACTGGTTGGGGCATTGCCACCACCTGTCAGCTCCTTTC
CGGGACTTTCGCTTTCCCCCTCCCTATTGCCACGGCGGAACTCATCGCCGCCTGCCTTGCCCGCTGCTGG
ACAGGGGCTCGGCTGTTGGGCACTGACAATTCCGTGGTGTTGTCGGGGAAGCTGACGTCCTTTCCATGGC
TGCTCGCCTGTGTTGCCACCTGGATTCTGCGCGGGACGTCCTTCTGCTACGTCCCTTCGGCCCTCAATCC
AGCGGACCTTCCTTCCCGCGGCCTGCTGCCGGCTCTGCGGCCTCTTCCGCGTCTTCGCCTTCGCCCTCAG
ACGAGTCGGATCTCCCTTTGGGCCGCCTCCCCGCCTGGAATTCTGCAGATATCCGGACTAGTGATCTAAT
TCTACCGGGTAGGGGAGGCGCTTTTCCCAAGGCAGTCTGGAGCATGCGCTTTAGCAGCCCCGCTGGGCAC
TTGGCGCTACACAAGTGGCCTCTGGCCTCGCACACATTCCACATCCACCGGTAGGCGCCAACCGGCTCCG
TTCTTTGGTGGCCCCTTCGCGCCACCTTCTACTCCTCCCCTAGTCAGGAAGTTCCCCCCCGCCCCGCAGC
TCGCGTCGTGCAGGACGTGACAAATGGAAGTAGCACGTCTCACTAGTCTCGTGCAGATGGACAGCACCGC
TGAGCAATGGAAGCGGGTAGGCCTTTGGGGCAGCGGCCAATAGCAGCTTTGCTCCTTCGCTTTCTGGGCT
CAGAGGCTGGGAAGGGGTGGGTCCGGGGGCGGGCTCAGGGGCGGGCTCAGGGGCGGGGCGGGCGCCCGAA
GGTCCTCCGGAGGCCCGGCATTCTGCACGCTTCAAAAGCGCACGTCTGCCGCGCTGTTCTCCTCTTCCTC
ATCTCCGGGCCTTTCGACCTGCAGCCAATATGGGATCGGCCATTGAACAAGATGGATTGCACGCAGGTTC
TCCGGCCGCTTGGGTGGAGAGGCTATTCGGCTATGACTGGGCACAACAGACAATCGGCTGCTCTGATGCC
GCCGTGTTCCGGCTGTCAGCGCAGGGGCGCCCGGTTCTTTTTGTCAAGACCGACCTGTCCGGTGCCCTGA
ATGAACTGCAGGACGAGGCAGCGCGGCTATCGTGGCTGGCCACGACGGGCGTTCCTTGCGCAGCTGTGCT
CGACGTTGTCACTGAAGCGGGAAGGGACTGGCTGCTATTGGGCGAAGTGCCGGGGCAGGATCTCCTGTCA
TCTCACCTTGCTCCTGCCGAGAAAGTATCCATCATGGCTGATGCAATGCGGCGGCTGCATACGCTTGATC
CGGCTACCTGCCCATTCGACCACCAAGCGAAACATCGCATCGAGCGAGCACGTACTCGGATGGAAGCCGG
TCTTGTCGATCAGGATGATCTGGACGAAGAGCATCAGGGGCTCGCGCCAGCCGAACTGTTCGCCAGGCTC
AAGGCGCGCATGCCCGACGGCGAGGATCTCGTCGTGACCCATGGCGATGCCTGCTTGCCGAATATCATGG
TGGAAAATGGCCGCTTTTCTGGATTCATCGACTGTGGCCGGCTGGGTGTGGCGGACCGCTATCAGGACAT
AGCGTTGGCTACCCGTGATATTGCTGAAGAGCTTGGCGGCGAATGGGCTGACCGCTTCCTCGTGCTTTAC
GGTATCGCCGCTCCCGATTCGCAGCGCATCGCCTTCTATCGCCTTCTTGACGAGTTCTTCTGAGGGGATC
CGTCGAGGGCCCGGTACCTTTAAGACCAATGACTTACAAGGCAGCTGTAGATCTTAGCCACTTTTTAAAA
GAAAAGGGGGGACTGGAAGGGCTAGCTCACTCCCAACGAAGACAAGATCTGCTTTTTGCTTGTACTGGGT
CTCTCTGGTTAGACCAGATCTGAGCCTGGGAGCTCTCTGGCTAACTAGGGAACCCACTGCTTAAGCCTCA
ATAAAGCTTGCCTTGAGTGCTTCAAGTAGTGTGTGCCCGTCTGTTGTGTGACTCTGGTAACTAGAGATCC
CTCAGACCCTTTTAGTCAGTGTGGAAAATCTCTAGCAGTAGTAGTTCATGTCATCTTATTATTCAGTATT
TATAACTTGCAAAGAAATGAATATCAGAGAGTGAGAGGAACTTGTTTATTGCAGCTTATAATGGTTACAA
ATAAAGCAATAGCATCACAAATTTCACAAATAAAGCATTTTTTTCACTGCATTCTAGTTGTGGTTTGTCC
AAACTCATCAATGTATCTTATCATGTCTGGCTCTAGCTATCCCGCCCCTAACTCCGCCCATCCCGCCCCT
AACTCCGCCCAGTTCCGCCCATTCTCCGCCCCATGGCTGACTAATTTTTTTTATTTATGCAGAGGCCGAG
GCCGCCTCGGCCTCTGAGCTATTCCAGAAGTAGTGAGGAGGCTTTTTTGGAGGCCTAGGGACGTACCCAA
TTCGCCCTATAGTGAGTCGTATTACGCGCGCTCACTGGCCGTCGTTTTACAACGTCGTGACTGGGAAAAC
CCTGGCGTTACCCAACTTAATCGCCTTGCAGCACATCCCCCTTTCGCCAGCTGGCGTAATAGCGAAGAGG
CCCGCACCGATCGCCCTTCCCAACAGTTGCGCAGCCTGAATGGCGAATGGG
[124 nt withheld, positions 3202-3325]
C
[91 nt withheld, positions 3327-3417]
A
[49 nt withheld, positions 3419-3467]
CCTTTGACGTTGGAGTCCACGTTCTTT
[37 nt withheld, positions 3495-3531]
ACCCTATCTCGGTCTATTCTTTTGATTTATAAGGGATTTTGCCGATTTCGGCCTATTGGTTAAAAAATGA
GCTGATTTAACAAAAATTTAACGCGAATTTTAACAAAATATTAACGCTTACAATTTAGGTGGCACTTTTC
GGGGAAATGTGCGCGGAACCCCTATTTGTTTATTTTTCTAAATACATTCAAATATGTATCCGCTCATGAG
ACAATAACCCTGATAAATGCTTCAATAATATTGAAAAAGGAAGAGTATGAGTATTCAACATTTCCGTGTC
GCCCTTATTCCCTTTTTTGCGGCATTTTGCCTTCCTGTTTTTGCTCACCCAGAAACGCTGGTGAAAGTAA
AAGATGCTGAAGATCAGTTGGGTGCACGAGTGGGTTACATCGAACTGGATCTCAACAGCGGTAAGATCCT
TGAGAGTTTTCGCCCCGAAGAACGTTTTCCAATGATGAGCACTTTTAAAGTTCTGCTATGTGGCGCGGTA
TTATCCCGTATTGACGCCGGGCAAGAGCAACTCGGTCGCCGCATACACTATTCTCAGAATGACTTGGTTG
AGTACTCACCAGTCACAGAAAAGCATCTTACGGATGGCATGACAGTAAGAGAATTATGCAGTGCTGCCAT
AACCATGAGTGATAACACTGCGGCCAACTTACTTCTGACAACGATCGGAGGACCGAAGGAGCTAACCGCT
TTTTTGCACAACATGGGGGATCATGTAACTCGCCTTGATCGTTGGGAACCGGAGCTGAATGAAGCCATAC
CAAACGACGAGCGTGACACCACGATGCCTGTAGCAATGGCAACAACGTTGCGCAAACTATTAACTGGCGA
ACTACTTACTCTAGCTTCCCGGCAACAATTAATAGACTGGATGGAGGCGGATAAAGTTGCAGGACCACTT
CTGCGCTCGGCCCTTCCGGCTGGCTGGTTTATTGCTGATAAATCTGGAGCCGGTGAGCGTGGGTCTCGCG
GTATCATTGCAGCACTGGGGCCAGATGGTAAGCCCTCCCGTATCGTAGTTATCTACACGACGGGGAGTCA
GGCAACTATGGATGAACGAAATAGACAGATCGCTGAGATAGGTGCCTCACTGATTAAGCATTGGTAACTG
TCAGACCAAGTTTACTCATATATACTTTAGATTGATTTAAAACTTCATTTTTAATTTAAAAGGATCTAGG
TGAAGATCCTTTTTGATAATCTCATGACCAAAATCCCTTAACGTGAGTTTTCGTTCCACTGAGCGTCAGA
CCCCGTAGAAAAGATCAAAGGATCTTCTTGAGATCCTTTTTTTCTGCGCGTAATCTGCTGCTTGCAAACA
AAAAAACCACCGCTACCAGCGGTGGTTTGTTTGCCGGATCAAGAGCTACCAACTCTTTTTCCGAAGGTAA
CTGGCTTCAGCAGAGCGCAGATACCAAATACTGTTCTTCTAGTGTAGCCGTAGTTAGGCCACCACTTCAA
GAACTCTGTAGCACCGCCTACATACCTCGCTCTGCTAATCCTGTTACCAGTGGCTGCTGCCAGTGGCGAT
AAGTCGTGTCTTACCGGGTTGGACTCAAGACGATAGTTACCGGATAAGGCGCAGCGGTCGGGCTGAACGG
GGGGTTCGTGCACACAGCCCAGCTTGGAGCGAACGACCTACACCGAACTGAGATACCTACAGCGTGAGCT
ATGAGAAAGCGCCACGCTTCCCGAAGGGAGAAAGGCGGACAGGTATCCGGTAAGCGGCAGGGTCGGAACA
GGAGAGCGCACGAGGGAGCTTCCAGGGGGAAACGCCTGGTATCTTTATAGTCCTGTCGGGTTTCGCCACC
TCTGACTTGAGCGTCGATTTTTGTGATGCTCGTCAGGGGGGCGGAGCCTATGGAAAAACGCCAGCAACGC
GGCCTTTTTACGGTTCCTGGCCTTTTGCTGGCCTTTTGCTCACATGTTCTTTCCTGCGTTATCCCCTGAT
TCTGTGGATAACCGTATTACCGCCTTTGAGTGAGCTGATACCGCTCGCCGCAGCCGAACGACCGAGCGCA
GCGAGTCAGTGAGCGAGGAAGCGGAAGAGCGCCCAATACGCAAACCGCCTCTCCCCGCGCGTTGGCCGAT
TCATTAATGCAGCTGGCACGACAGGTTTCCCGACTGGAAAGCGGGCAGTGAGCGCAACGCAATTAATGTG
AGTTAGCTCACTCATTAGGCACCCCAGGCTTTACACTTTATGCTTCCGGCTCGTATGTTGTGTGGAATTG
TGAGCGGATAACAATTTCACACAGGAAACAGCTATGACCATGATTACGCCAAGCGCGCAATTAACCCTCA
CTAAAGGGAACAAAAGCTGGAGCTGCAAGCTTAATGTAGTCTTATGCAATACTCTTGTAGTCTTGCAACA
TGGTAACGATGAGTTAGCAACATGCCTTACAAGGAGAGAAAAAGCACCGTGCATGCCGATTGGTGGAAGT
AAGGTGGTACGATCGTGCCTTATTAGGAAGGCAACAGACGGGTCTGACATGGATTGGACGAACCACTGAA
TTGCCGCATTGCAGAGATATTGTATTTAAGTGCCTAGCTCGATACATAAACGGGTCTCTCTGGTTAGACC
AGATCTGAGCCTGGGAGCTCTCTGGCTAACTAGGGAACCCACTGCTTAAGCCTCAATAAAGCTTGCCTTG
AGTGCTTCAAGTAGTGTGTGCCCGTCTGTTGTGTGACTCTGGTAACTAGAGATCCCTCAGACCCTTTTAG
TCAGTGTGGAAAATCTCTAGCAGTGGCGCCCGAACAGGGACTTGAAAGCGAAAGGGAAACCAGAGGAGCT
CTCTCGACGCAGGACTCGGCTTGCTGAAGCGCGCACGGCAAGAGGCGAGGGGCGGCGACTGGTGAGTACG
CCAAAAATTTTGACTAGCGGAGGCTAGAAGGAGAGAGATGGGTGCGAGAGCGTCAGTATTAAGCGGGGGA
GAATTAGATCGCGATGGGAAAAAATTCGGTTAAGGCCAGGGGGAAAGAAAAAATATAAATTAAAACATAT
AGTATGGGCAAGCAGGGAGCTAGAACGATTCGCAGTTAATCCTGGCCTGTTAGAAACATCAGAAGGCTGT
AGACAAATACTGGGACAGCTACAACCATCCCTTCAGACAGGATCAGAAGAACTTAGATCATTATATAATA
CAGTAGCAACCCTCTATTGTGTGCATCAAAGGATAGAGATAAAAGACACCAAGGAAGCTTTAGACAAGAT
AGAGGAAGAGCAAAACAAAAGTAAGACCACCGCACAGCAAGCGGCCGCTGATCTTCAGACCTGGAGGAGG
AGATATGAGGGACAATTGGAGAAGTGAATTATATAAATATAAAGTAGTAAAAATTGAACCATTAGGAGTA
GCACCCACCAAGGCAAAGAGAAGAGTGGTGCAGAGAGAAAAAAGAGCAGTGGGAATAGGAGCTTTGTTCC
TTGGGTTCTTGGGAGCAGCAGGAAGCACTATGGGCGCAGCGTCAATGACGCTGACGGTACAGGCCAGACA
ATTATTGTCTGGTATAGTGCAGCAGCAGAACAATTTGCTGAGGGCTATTGAGGCGCAACAGCATCTGTTG
CAACTCACAGTCTGGGGCATCAAGCAGCTCCAGGCAAGAATCCTGGCTGTGGAAAGATACCTAAAGGATC
AACAGCTCCTGGGGATTTGGGGTTGCTCTGGAAAACTCATTTGCACCACTGCTGTGCCTTGGAATGCTAG
TTGGAGTAATAAATCTCTGGAACAGATTTGGAATCACACGACCTGGATGGAGTGGGACAGAGAAATTAAC
AATTACACAAGCTTAATACACTCCTTAATTGAAGAATCGCAAAACCAGCAAGAAAAGAATGAACAAGAAT
TATTGGAATTAGATAAATGGGCAAGTTTGTGGAATTGGTTTAACATAACAAATTGGCTGTGGTATATAAA
ATTATTCATAATGATAGTAGGAGGCTTGGTAGGTTTAAGAATAGTTTTTGCTGTACTTTCTATAGTGAAT
AGAGTTAGGCAGGGATATTCACCATTATCGTTTCAGACCCACCTCCCAACCCCGAGGGGACCCGACAGGC
CCGAAGGAATAGAAGAAGAAGGTGGAGAGAGAGACAGAGACAGATCCATTCGATTAGTGAACGGATCTCG
ACGGTATCGGTTAACTTTTAAAAGAAAAGGGGGGATTGGGGGGTACAGTGCAGGGGAAAGAATAGTAGAC
ATAATAGCAACAGACATACAAACTAAAGAATTACAAAAACAAATTACAAAAATTCAAAATTTTATCGATC
ACGAGACTAGCCTCGAGAAGCTTGATATCGAATTCCACGGGGTTGGGGTTGCGCCTTTTCCAAGGCAGCC
CTGGGTTTGCGCAGGGACGCGGCTGCTCTGGGCGTGGTTCCGGGAAACGCAGCGGCGCCGACCCTGGGTC
TCGCACATTCTTCACGTCCGTTCGCAGCGTCACCCGGATCTTCGCCGCTACCCTTGTGGGCCCCCCGGCG
ACGCTTCCTGCTCCGCCCCTAAGTCGGGAAGGTTCCTTGCGGTTCGCGGCGTGCCGGACGTGACAAACGG
AAGCCGCACGTCTCACTAGTACCCTCGCAGACGGACAGCGCCAGGGAGCAATGGCAGCGCGCCGACCGCG
ATGGGCTGTGGCCAATAGCGGCTGCTCAGCAGGGCGCGCCGAGAGCAGCGGCCGGGAAGGGGCGGTGCGG
GAGGCGGGGTGTGGGGCGGTAGTGTGGGCCCTGTTCCTGCCCGCGCGGTGTTCCGCATTCTGCAAGCCTC
CGGAGCGCACGTCGGCAGTCGGCTCCCTCGTTGACCGAATCACCGACCTCTCTCCCCAGGGGGATCCACC
GGTTCGTCGACTAGTCCAGTGTGGTGGAATTCTGCAGATATCAACAAGTTTGTACAAAAAAGCAGGCTCG
CTACCGGTCGCCACCATGGTGAGCAAGGGCGAGGAGCTGTTCACCGGGGTGGTGCCCATCCTGGTCGAGC
TGGACGGCGACGTAAACGGCCACAAGTTCAGCGTGTCCGGCGAGGGCGAGGGCGATGCCACCTACGGCAA
GCTGACCCTGAAGTTCATCTGCACCACCGGCAAGCTGCCCGTGCCCTGGCCCACCCTCGTGACCACCCTG
ACCTACGGCGTGCAGTGCTTCAGCCGCTACCCCGACCACATGAAGCAGCACGACTTCTTCAAGTCCGCCA
TGCCCGAAGGCTACGTCCAGGAGCGCACCATCTTCTTCAAGGACGACGGCAACTACAAGACCCGCGCCGA
GGTGAAGTTCGAGGGCGACACCCTGGTGAACCGCATCGAGCTGAAGGGCATCGACTTCAAGGAGGACGGC
AACATCCTGGGGCACAAGCTGGAGTACAACTACAACAGCCACAACGTCTATATCATGGCCGACAAGCAGA
AGAACGGCATCAAGGTGAACTTCAAGAT
Features (pLannotate 1.2.2; 31 found; start..end, strand, type, name):
    215..280     +  misc_feature   MCS: multiple cloning site
    301..325     -  protein_bind   attB2: mutant version of attB; recombination site for the Gateway® BP reaction BP Clonase™
    356..944     +  misc_feature   WPRE: woodchuck hepatitis virus posttranscriptional regulatory element
    987..1486    +  promoter       PGK promoter: mouse phosphoglycerate kinase 1 promoter
   1500..2303    +  CDS            NeoR/KanR: aminoglycoside phosphotransferase from Tn5; aph(3')-II (or nptII); confers resistance to neomycin, kanamycin, and G418 (Geneticin®)
   2324..2461    +  CDS            nef (fragment): NEF_HV1LA - Experimental evidence at protein level: Swiss-Prot protein existence level 1. Extracellular Nef protein targets CD4(+) T-lymphocytes for apoptosis by interacting with CXCR4 surface receptors. From Human immunodeficiency virus type 1 group M subtype B (isolate Lai) (HIV-1).
   2447..2627    +  LTR            5' LTR (truncated): truncated 5' long terminal repeat (LTR) from HIV-1
   2699..2820    +  polyA_signal   SV40 poly(A) signal: SV40 polyadenylation signal
   2860..2995    +  rep_origin     SV40 ori: SV40 origin of replication
   3016..3034    -  promoter       T7 promoter: promoter for bacteriophage T7 RNA polymerase
   3042..3197    +  CDS            lacZα (fragment): LacZα fragment of β-galactosidase; lacZ fragment
   3202..3630    +  rep_origin     f1 ori (sequence partly withheld): f1 bacteriophage origin of replication; arrow indicates direction of (+) strand synthesis
   3683..3787    +  promoter       AmpR promoter: bla
   3788..4648    +  CDS            AmpR: β-lactamase; bla; confers resistance to ampicillin, carbenicillin, and related antibiotics
   4819..5407    +  rep_origin     ori: high-copy-number ColE1/pMB1/pBR322/pUC origin of replication
   5590..5682    +  CDS            lacI (fragment): lac repressor; lacI; The lac repressor binds to the lac operator to inhibit transcription in E. coli. This inhibition can be relieved by adding lactose or isopropyl-β-D-thiogalactopyranoside (IPTG).
   5695..5716    +  protein_bind   CAP binding site: CAP binding activates transcription in the presence of cAMP. E. coli catabolite activator protein
   5731..5761    +  promoter       lac promoter: promoter for the E. coli lac operon
   5769..5785    +  protein_bind   lac operator: The lac repressor binds to the lac operator to inhibit transcription in E. coli. This inhibition can be relieved by adding lactose or isopropyl-β-D-thiogalactopyranoside (IPTG). lac repressor encoded by lacI
   5830..5848    +  promoter       T3 promoter: promoter for bacteriophage T3 RNA polymerase
   5876..6102    +  promoter       RSV promoter: Rous sarcoma virus enhancer/promoter
   6103..6283    +  LTR            5' LTR (truncated): truncated 5' long terminal repeat (LTR) from HIV-1
   6330..6455    +  misc_feature   HIV-1 Ψ: packaging signal of human immunodeficiency virus type 1
   6439..6802    +  CDS            HIV-1 gag (fragment): gag protein from human immunodeficiency virus 1; gag
   6948..7181    +  misc_feature   RRE: The Rev response element (RRE) of HIV-1 allows for Rev-dependent mRNA export from the nucleus to the cytoplasm.
   7558..7658    +  CDS            Rev (fragment): human immunodeficiency virus 1 (HIV-1) Rev protein; rev; enhances nuclear export of unspliced and incompletely spliced viral mRNAs
   7677..7794    +  misc_feature   cPPT/CTS: central polypurine tract and central termination sequence of HIV-1
   7814..7837    -  misc_feature   MCS (fragment): pBluescript multiple cloning site
   7840..8350    +  promoter       hPGK promoter: human phosphoglycerate kinase 1 promoter
   8405..8429    +  protein_bind   attB1: mutant version of attB; recombination site for the Gateway® BP reaction BP Clonase™
   8447..214     +  CDS            EGFP (across the origin): EGFP is a basic (constitutively fluorescent) green fluorescent protein published in 1996, derived from Aequorea victoria. It is reported to be a rapidly-maturing weak dimer with moderate acid sensitivity.
