[The description below was written by a language model from this plasmid's Addgene catalogue record and pLannotate feature annotations shown in this document.]
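Description:
pLenti-PGK-EGFPc3-Neo is an 8,949 bp lentiviral expression plasmid built on the pLenti-PGK-Neo backbone for expressing EGFP in mammalian cells. It is propagated in E. coli through a high-copy ColE1/pUC-type origin with ampicillin selection (AmpR, β-lactamase). The backbone also carries an f1 origin, an SV40 origin and remnants of a pBluescript-type cloning region (lac promoter/operator, lacZα fragment, T3 and T7 promoters). The viral portion has a third-generation-style layout. An RSV enhancer/promoter is fused to a truncated HIV-1 5' LTR to drive genomic RNA production in packaging cells. This is followed by the Ψ packaging signal with a gag fragment, the Rev response element for Rev-dependent nuclear export, and the cPPT/CTS. A second truncated LTR followed by an SV40 polyadenylation signal closes the transfer cassette.

Between the LTRs, a human PGK promoter drives the 717 bp EGFP coding sequence, which is flanked by attB1 and attB2 sites left by Gateway recombination. A short multiple cloning site lies after EGFP, consistent with the "c3" name, which suggests an EGFP-C3-type cassette for C-terminal fusions, although the record does not say so. A WPRE downstream enhances transcript expression. A separate mouse PGK promoter drives NeoR/KanR, allowing G418 selection of transduced or transfected cells. The catalogue lists the insert species as human, but the feature annotation describes EGFP as derived from Aequorea victoria. According to the record, the construct served as the GFP-only control in experiments analysing the subcellular location of a protein, which the record does not name.
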