Addgene plasmid #189741: pLenti-PGK-EGFPc3-Neo
Purpose: The construct was used to express GFP in mammalian cells as the control for the analysis of the subcellular location of this protein.
Depositing lab: Robert Sobol. Depositing organization: University of South Alabama, Mitchell Cancer Institute. Publication: A specific inhibitor of ALDH1A3 regulates retinoic acid biosynthesis in glioma stem cells. Li J, Garavaglia S, Ye Z, Moretti A, Belyaeva OV, Beiser A, Ibrahim M, Wilk A, McClellan S, Klyuyeva AV, Goggans KR, Kedishvili NY, Salter EA, Wierzbicki A, Migaud ME, Mullett SJ, Yates NA, Camacho CJ, Rizzi M, Sobol RW. Commun Biol. 2021 Dec 21;4(1):1420. doi: 10.1038/s42003-021-02949-7. PubMed 34934174.
Backbone
  Vector backbone: pLenti-PGK-Neo
  Total vector size (bp): 8949
  Vector type: Mammalian Expression
  Selectable markers: Neomycin (select with G418)
Growth in bacteria
  Bacterial resistance: Ampicillin, 100 μg/mL
  Growth temperature: 37°C
  Growth strain: NEB Stable
  Copy number: Unknown
Gene/Insert
  Gene/Insert name: EGFP
  Species: H. sapiens (human)
  Insert size (bp): 717
  Promoter: PGK
  Cloning method: Gateway Cloning
  Sequencing primers: 5′ N/A; 3′ N/A
Terms and licenses: Academic/Nonprofit Terms; Industry Terms: Not Available to Industry
How to cite: pLenti-PGK-EGFPc3-Neo was a gift from Robert Sobol (Addgene plasmid # 189741 ; http://n2t.net/addgene:189741 ; RRID:Addgene_189741)
